>Addgene plasmid #62099 | pMuLE ENTR CMV/TO L1-R5 | depositor full sequence | sequence record 101388 | Full Sequence
AGCTTCCGCGTTACATAACTTACGGTAAATGGCCCGCCTGGCTGACCGCCCAACGACCCCCGCCCATTGA
CGTCAATAATGACGTATGTTCCCATAGTAACGCCAATAGGGACTTTCCATTGACGTCAATGGGTGGAGTA
TTTACGGTAAACTGCCCACTTGGCAGTACATCAAGTGTATCATATGCCAAGTACGCCCCCTATTGACGTC
AATGACGGTAAATGGCCCGCCTGGCATTATGCCCAGTACATGACCTTATGGGACTTTCCTACTTGGCAGT
ACATCTACGTATTAGTCATCGCTATTACCATGGTGATGCGGTTTTGGCAGTACATCAATGGGCGTGGATA
GCGGTTTGACTCACGGGGATTTCCAAGTCTCCACCCCATTGACGTCAATGGGAGTTTGTTTTGGCACCAA
AATCAACGGGACTTTCCAAAATGTCGTAACAACTCCGCCCCATTGACGCAAATGGGCGGTAGGCGTGTAC
GGTGGGAGGTCTATATAAGCAGAGCTCTCCCTATCAGTGATAGAGATCTCCCTATCAGTGATAGAGATCG
TCGAGGTACCGAGCTCGGATCCACTAGTAACGGCCGCCAGTGTGCTGGAATTCTGCAGATATCCATCACA
CTGGCGGCCGCTCGAGCATGCATCTAGAGGACAACTTTGTATACAAAAGTTGAACGAGAAACGTAAAATG
ATATAAATATCAATATATTAAATTAGATTTTGCATAAAAAACAGACTACATAATACTGTAAAACACAACA
TATCCAGTCACTATGAATCAACTACTTAGATGGTATTAGTGACCTGTACTGCAGGGCGGCCGCGATATCC
CCTATAGTGAGTCGTATTACATGGTCATAGCTGTTTCCTGGCAGCTCTGGCCCGTGTCTCAAAATCTCTG
ATGTTACATTGCACAAGATAAAAATATATCATCATGAACAATAAAACTGTCTGCTTACATAAACAGTAAT
ACAAGGGGTGTTATGAGCCATATTCAACGGGAAACGTCGAGGCCGCGATTAAATTCCAACATGGATGCTG
ATTTATATGGGTATAAATGGGCTCGCGATAATGTCGGGCAATCAGGTGCGACAATCTATCGCTTGTATGG
GAAGCCCGATGCGCCAGAGTTGTTTCTGAAACATGGCAAAGGTAGCGTTGCCAATGATGTTACAGATGAG
ATGGTCAGACTAAACTGGCTGACGGAATTTATGCCTCTTCCGACCATCAAGCATTTTATCCGTACTCCTG
ATGATGCATGGTTACTCACCACTGCGATCCCCGGAAAAACAGCATTCCAGGTATTAGAAGAATATCCTGA
TTCAGGTGAAAATATTGTTGATGCGCTGGCAGTGTTCCTGCGCCGGTTGCATTCGATTCCTGTTTGTAAT
TGTCCTTTTAACAGCGATCGCGTATTTCGTCTCGCTCAGGCGCAATCACGAATGAATAACGGTTTGGTTG
ATGCGAGTGATTTTGATGACGAGCGTAATGGCTGGCCTGTTGAACAAGTCTGGAAAGAAATGCATAAACT
TTTGCCATTCTCACCGGATTCAGTCGTCACTCATGGTGATTTCTCACTTGATAACCTTATTTTTGACGAG
GGGAAATTAATAGGTTGTATTGATGTTGGACGAGTCGGAATCGCAGACCGATACCAGGATCTTGCCATCC
TATGGAACTGCCTCGGTGAGTTTTCTCCTTCATTACAGAAACGGCTTTTTCAAAAATATGGTATTGATAA
TCCTGATATGAATAAATTGCAGTTTCATTTGATGCTCGATGAGTTTTTCTAATCAGAATTGGTTAATTGG
TTGTAACACTGGCAGAGCATTACGCTGACTTGACGGGACGGCGCAAGCTCATGACCAAAATCCCTTAACG
TGAGTTACGCGTCGTTCCACTGAGCGTCAGACCCCGTAGAAAAGATCAAAGGATCTTCTTGAGATCCTTT
TTTTCTGCGCGTAATCTGCTGCTTGCAAACAAAAAAACCACCGCTACCAGCGGTGGTTTGTTTGCCGGAT
CAAGAGCTACCAACTCTTTTTCCGAAGGTAACTGGCTTCAGCAGAGCGCAGATACCAAATACTGTTCTTC
TAGTGTAGCCGTAGTTAGGCCACCACTTCAAGAACTCTGTAGCACCGCCTACATACCTCGCTCTGCTAAT
CCTGTTACCAGTGGCTGCTGCCAGTGGCGATAAGTCGTGTCTTACCGGGTTGGACTCAAGACGATAGTTA
CCGGATAAGGCGCAGCGGTCGGGCTGAACGGGGGGTTCGTGCACACAGCCCAGCTTGGAGCGAACGACCT
ACACCGAACTGAGATACCTACAGCGTGAGCTATGAGAAAGCGCCACGCTTCCCGAAGGGAGAAAGGCGGA
CAGGTATCCGGTAAGCGGCAGGGTCGGAACAGGAGAGCGCACGAGGGAGCTTCCAGGGGGAAACGCCTGG
TATCTTTATAGTCCTGTCGGGTTTCGCCACCTCTGACTTGAGCGTCGATTTTTGTGATGCTCGTCAGGGG
GGCGGAGCCTATGGAAAAACGCCAGCAACGCGGCCTTTTTACGGTTCCTGGCCTTTTGCTGGCCTTTTGC
TCACATGTTCTTTCCTGCGTTATCCCCTGATTCTGTGGATAACCGTATTACCGCCTTTGAGTGAGCTGAT
ACCGCTCGCCGCAGCCGAACGACCGAGCGCAGCGAGTCAGTGAGCGAGGAAGCGGAAGAGCGCCCAATAC
GCAAACCGCCTCTCCCCGCGCGTTGGCCGATTCATTAATGCAGCTGGCACGACAGGTTTCCCGACTGGAA
AGCGGGCAGTGAGCGCAACGCAATTAATACGCGTACCGCTAGCCAGGAAGAGTTTGTAGAAACGCAAAAA
GGCCATCCGTCAGGATGGCCTTCTGCTTAGTTTGATGCCTGGCAGTTTATGGCGGGCGTCCTGCCCGCCA
CCCTCCGGGCCGTTGCTTCACAACGTTCAAATCCGCTCCCGGCGGATTTGTCCTACTCAGGAGAGCGTTC
ACCGACAAACAACAGATAAAACGAAAGGCCCAGTCTTCCGACTGAGCCTTTCGTTTTATTTGATGCCTGG
CAGTTCCCTACTCTCGCGTTAACGCTAGCATGGATGTTTTCCCAGTCACGACGTTGTAAAACGACGGCCA
GTCTTAAGCTCGGGCCCCAAATAATGATTTTATTTTGACTGATAGTGACCTGTTCGTTGCAACAAATTGA
TGAGCAATGCTTTTTTATAATGCCAACTTTGTACAAAAAAGCAGGCTGGAGACCCA
Features (pLannotate 1.2.2; 13 found; start..end, strand, type, name):
      9..312     +  enhancer       CMV enhancer: human cytomegalovirus immediate early enhancer
    313..516     +  promoter       CMV promoter: human cytomegalovirus (CMV) immediate early promoter
    518..537     +  promoter       PLtetO-1 promoter (fragment): modified phage lambda PL promoter with tet operator sites (Lutz and Bujard, 1997)
    539..558     +  promoter       PLtetO-1 promoter (fragment): modified phage lambda PL promoter with tet operator sites (Lutz and Bujard, 1997)
    662..785     +  protein_bind   attR5: mutant version of attR; recombination site for the Gateway® LR reaction LR Clonase™
    841..859     -  promoter       T7 promoter: promoter for bacteriophage T7 RNA polymerase
    993..1802    +  CDS            KanR: aminoglycoside phosphotransferase; aph(3')-Ia; confers resistance to kanamycin in bacteria or G418 (Geneticin®) in eukaryotes
   1949..2537    +  rep_origin     ori: high-copy-number ColE1/pMB1/pBR322/pUC origin of replication
   2720..2812    +  CDS            lacI (fragment): lac repressor; lacI; The lac repressor binds to the lac operator to inhibit transcription in E. coli. This inhibition can be relieved by adding lactose or isopropyl-β-D-thiogalactopyranoside (IPTG).
   2867..2894    -  terminator     rrnB T2 terminator: transcription terminator T2 from the E. coli rrnB gene
   3026..3069    +  terminator     rrnB T1 terminator: Escherichia coli rrnB; transcription terminator T1 from the E. coli rrnB gene
   3116..3152    -  CDS            lacZα (fragment): LacZα fragment of β-galactosidase; lacZ fragment
   3168..3267    +  protein_bind   attL1: mutant version of attL; recombination site for the Gateway® LR reaction LR Clonase™
