[The description below was written by a language model from this plasmid's Addgene catalogue record and pLannotate feature annotations shown in this document.]
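Description:
pMuLE ENTR CMV/TO L1-R5 is a small (about 3.3 kb) Gateway entry vector from the MuLE (Multiple Lentiviral Expression) system, deposited as an empty backbone with no gene insert. It is propagated in E. coli as a high-copy plasmid through a ColE1/pUC-type origin and selected with kanamycin via an aph(3')-Ia resistance gene. The record does not name a parental backbone, but the layout is typical of Gateway pENTR/pDONR-derived plasmids. rrnB T1 and T2 terminators sit upstream of the recombination cassette to insulate it from read-through transcription, and a T7 promoter lies just outside attR5. The short lacI and lacZα fragments appear to be leftover vector sequence.

The functional module lies between attL1 and attR5, the circular map placing attL1 immediately upstream of the promoter. It consists of the human cytomegalovirus immediate early enhancer and promoter followed by two short tet operator sequences, which the annotation software labelled as PLtetO-1 fragments. This is the CMV/TO arrangement: the strong CMV promoter is held off when Tet repressor is present in the cell and is released by tetracycline or doxycycline. According to the catalogue description, a multiple cloning site follows the operators, allowing a cDNA or other element of interest to be placed under inducible control. The cloning site itself is not annotated in the feature table.

The L1-R5 site pair defines the position of this module in a MultiSite Gateway LR reaction, where it is combined in a fixed order with other MuLE entry modules carrying complementary att sites. The assembly goes into a lentiviral destination vector. The plasmid itself carries no lentiviral elements and serves as a building block for assembling multi-cassette lentiviral constructs for combinatorial genetic manipulation of mammalian cells.
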