Addgene plasmid #62099: pMuLE ENTR CMV/TO L1-R5
Purpose: (Empty Backbone) MuLE (Multiple Lentiviral Expression) Entry vector containing a tet-inducible CMV promoter and multiple cloning site module. Compatible with MultiSite Gateway cloning
Depositing lab: Ian Frew. Depositing organization: University of Zurich. Publication: A versatile modular vector system for rapid combinatorial mammalian genetics. Albers J, Danzer C, Rechsteiner M, Lehmann H, Brandt LP, Hejhal T, Catalano A, Busenhart P, Goncalves AF, Brandt S, Bode PK, Bode-Lesniewska B, Wild PJ, Frew IJ. J Clin Invest. 2015 Mar 9. pii: 79743. doi: 10.1172/JCI79743. PubMed 25751063.
Backbone
  Vector backbone: N/A
  Vector type: Mammalian Expression ; MuLE Gateway Entry Vector
Growth in bacteria
  Bacterial resistance: Kanamycin, 50 μg/mL
  Growth temperature: 37°C
  Growth strain: DH5alpha
  Copy number: High Copy
Gene/Insert
  Gene/Insert name: None
Terms and licenses: Academic/Nonprofit Terms; Industry Terms: Not Available to Industry
How to cite: pMuLE ENTR CMV/TO L1-R5 was a gift from Ian Frew (Addgene plasmid # 62099 ; http://n2t.net/addgene:62099 ; RRID:Addgene_62099)
