>Addgene plasmid #62099 | pMuLE ENTR CMV/TO L1-R5 | addgene partial sequence | sequence record 103532 | M13-F20 5'-TGTAAAACGACGGCCAGT-3'
GACTGATAGTGACCTGTTCGTTGCAACAAATTGATGAGCAATGCTTTTTTATAATGCCAACTTTGTACAA
AAAAGCAGGCTGGAGACCCAAGCTTCCGCGTTACATAACTTACGGTAAATGGCCCGCCTGGCTGACCGCC
CAACGACCCCCGCCCATTGACGTCAATAATGACGTATGTTCCCATAGTAACGCCAATAGGGACTTTCCAT
TGACGTCAATGGGTGGAGTATTTACGGTAAACTGCCCACTTGGCAGTACATCAAGTGTATCATATGCCAA
GTACGCCCCCTATTGACGTCAATGACGGTAAATGGCCCGCCTGGCATTATGCCCAGTACATGACCTTATG
GGACTTTCCTACTTGGCAGTACATCTACGTATTAGTCATCGCTATTACCATGGTGATGCGGTTTTGGCAG
TACATCAATGGGCGTGGATAGCGGTTTGACTCACGGGGATTTCCAAGTCTCCACCCCATTGACGTCAATG
GGAGTTTGTTTTGGCACCAAAATCAACGGGACTTTCCAAAATGTCGTAACAACTCCGCCCCATTGACGCA
AATGGGCGGTAGGCGTGTACGGTGGGAGGTCTATATAAGCAGAGCTCTCCCTATCAGTGATAGAGATCTC
CCTATCAGTGATAGAGATCGTCGAGGTACCGAGCTCGGATCCACTA
