>Addgene plasmid #62099 | pMuLE ENTR CMV/TO L1-R5 | addgene partial sequence | sequence record 103533 | M13-Rev 5'-CAGGAAACAGCTATGACC-3'
TGCAGTACAGGTCACTAATACCATCTAAGTAGTTGATTCATAGTGACTGGATATGTTGTGTTTTACAGTA
TTATGTAGTCTGTTTTTTATGCAAAATCTAATTTAATATATTGATATTTATATCATTTTACGTTTCTCGT
TCAACTTTTGTATACAAAGTTGTCCTCTAGATGCATGCTCGAGCGGCCGCCAGTGTGATGGATATCTGCA
GAATTCCAGCACACTGGCGGCCGTTACTAGTGGATCCGAGCTCGGTACCTCGACGATCTCTATCACTGAT
AGGGAGATCTCTATCACTGATAGGGAGAGCTCTGCTTATATAGACCTCCCACCGTACACGCCTACCGCCC
ATTTGCGTCAATGGGGCGGAGTTGTTACGACATTTTGGAAAGTCCCGTTGATTTTGGTGCCAAAACAAAC
TCCCATTGACGTCAATGGGGTGGAGACTTGGAAATCCCCGTGAGTCAAACCGCTATCCACGCCCATTGAT
GTACTGCCAAAACCGCATCACCATGGTAATAGCGATGACTAATACGTAGATGTACTGCCAAGTAGGAAAG
TCCCATAAGGTCATGTACTGGGCATAATGCCAGGCGGGCCATTTACCGTCATTGACGTCAATAGGGGGCG
TACTTGGCATATGATACACTTGATGTACTGCCAAGTGGGCAGTTTACCGTAAATACTCCACCCATTGACG
TCAATGGAAAGTCCCTATTGGCGTTACTATGGGAACATACGTCATTATTGACGTCAAT
